>Addgene plasmid #120910 | pcDNA-h-mmPtch1-B-HA-TagBFP | addgene full sequence | sequence record 233145 | Addgene NGS Result
GACGGATCGGGAGATCTCCCGATCCCCTATGGTGCACTCTCAGTACAATCTGCTCTGATGCCGCATAGTT
AAGCCAGTATCTGCTCCCTGCTTGTGTGTTGGAGGTCGCTGAGTAGTGCGCGAGCAAAATTTAAGCTACA
ACAAGGCAAGGCTTGACCGACAATTGCATGAAGAATCTGCTTAGGGTTAGGCGTTTTGCGCTGCTTCGCG
ATGTACGGGCCAGATATACGCGTTGACATTGATTATTGACTAGTTATTAATAGTAATCAATTACGGGGTC
ATTAGTTCATAGCCCATATATGGAGTTCCGCGTTACATAACTTACGGTAAATGGCCCGCCTGGCTGACCG
CCCAACGACCCCCGCCCATTGACGTCAATAATGACGTATGTTCCCATAGTAACGCCAATAGGGACTTTCC
ATTGACGTCAATGGGTGGAGTATTTACGGTAAACTGCCCACTTGGCAGTACATCAAGTGTATCATATGCC
AAGTACGCCCCCTATTGACGTCAATGACGGTAAATGGCCCGCCTGGCATTATGCCCAGTACATGACCTTA
TGGGACTTTCCTACTTGGCAGTACATCTACGTATTAGTCATCGCTATTACCATGGTGATGCGGTTTTGGC
AGTACATCAATGGGCGTGGATAGCGGTTTGACTCACGGGGATTTCCAAGTCTCCACCCCATTGACGTCAA
TGGGAGTTTGTTTTGGCACCAAAATCAACGGTACTTTCCAAAATGTCGTAACAACTCCGCCCCATTGACG
CAAATGGGCGGTAGGCGTGTACGGTGGGAGGTCTATATAAGCAGAGCTCTCTGGCTAACTAGAGAACCCA
CTGCTTACTGGCTTATCGAAATTAATACGACTCACTATAGGGAGACCCAAGCTTGGTACCACCATGGCCT
CGGCTGGTAACGCCGCCGGGGCCCTGGGCAGGCAGGCCGGCGGCGGGAGGCGCAGACGGACCGGGGGACC
GCACCGCGCCGCGCCGGACCGGGACTATCTGCACCGGCCCAGCTACTGCGACGCCGCCTTCGCTCTGGAG
CAGATTTCCAAGGGGAAGGCTACTGGCCGGAAAGCGCCGCTGTGGCTGAGAGCGAAGTTTCAGAGACTCT
TATTTAAACTGGGTTGTTACATTCAAAAGAACTGCGGCAAGTTTTTGGTTGTGGGTCTCCTCATATTTGG
GGCCTTCGCTGTGGGATTAAAGGCAGCTAATCTCGAGACCAACGTGGAGGAGCTGTGGGTGGAAGTTGGT
GGACGAGTGAGTCGAGAATTAAATTATACCCGTCAGAAGATAGGAGAAGAGGCTATGTTTAATCCTCAAC
TCATGATACAGACTCCAAAAGAAGAAGGCGCTAATGTTCTGACCACAGAGGCTCTCCTGCAACACCTGGA
CTCAGCACTCCAGGCCAGTCGTGTGCACGTCTACATGTATAACAGGCAATGGAAGTTGGAACATTTGTGC
TACAAATCAGGGGAACTTATCACGGAGACAGGTTACATGGATCAGATAATAGAATACCTTTACCCTTGCT
TAATCATTACACCTTTGGACTGCTTCTGGGAAGGGGCAAAGCTACAGTCCGGGACAGCATACCTCCTAGG
TAAGCCTCCTTTACGGTGGACAAACTTTGACCCCTTGGAATTCCTAGAAGAGTTAAAGAAAATAAACTAC
CAAGTGGACAGCTGGGAGGAAATGCTGAATAAAGCCGAAGTTGGCCATGGGTACATGGACCGGCCTTGCC
TCAACCCAGCCGACCCAGATTGCCCTGCCACAGCCCCTAACAAAAATTCAACCAAACCTCTTGATGTGGC
CCTTGTTTTGAATGGTGGATGTCAAGGTTTATCCAGGAAGTATATGCATTGGCAGGAGGAGTTGATTGTG
GGTGGTACCGTCAAGAATGCCACTGGAAAACTTGTCAGCGCTCACGCCCTGCAAACCATGTTCCAGTTAA
TGACTCCCAAGCAAATGTATGAACACTTCAGGGGCTACGACTATGTCTCTCACATCAACTGGAATGAAGA
CAGGGCAGCCGCCATCCTGGAGGCCTGGCAGAGGACTTACGTGGAGGTGGTTCATCAAAGTGTCGCCCCA
AACTCCACTCAAAAGGTGCTTCCCTTCACAACCACGACCCTGGACGACATCCTAAAATCCTTCTCTGATG
TCAGTGTCATCCGAGTGGCCAGCGGCTACCTACTGATGCTTGCCTATGCCTGTTTAACCATGCTGCGCTG
GGACTGCTCCAAGTCCCAGGGTGCCGTGGGGCTGGCTGGCGTCCTGTTGGTTGCGCTGTCAGTGGCTGCA
GGATTGGGCCTCTGCTCCTTGATTGGCATTTCTTTTAATGCTGCGACAACTCAGGTTTTGCCGTTTCTTG
CTCTTGGTGTTGGTGTGGATGATGTCTTCCTCCTGGCCCATGCATTCAGTGAAACAGGACAGAATAAGAG
GATTCCATTTGAGGACAGGACTGGGGAGTGCCTCAAGCGCACCGGAGCCAGCGTGGCCCTCACCTCCATC
AGCAATGTCACCGCCTTCTTCATGGCCGCATTGATCCCTATCCCTGCCCTGCGAGCGTTCTCCCTCCAGG
CTGCTGTGGTGGTGGTATTCAATTTTGCTATGGTTCTGCTCATTTTTCCTGCAATTCTCAGCATGGATTT
ATACAGACGTGAGGACAGAAGATTGGATATTTTCTGCTGTTTCACAAGCCCCTGTGTCAGCAGGGTGATT
CAAGTTGAGCCACAGGCCTACACAGAGCCTATGCAGTCCACCGTTCAGCTCCGCACAGAGTATGACCCTC
ACACGCACGTGTACTACACCACCGCCGAGCCACGCTCTGAGATCTCTGTACAGCCTGTTACCGTCACCCA
GGACAACCTCAGCTGTCAGAGTCCCGAGAGCACCAGCTCTACCAGGGACCTGCTCTCCCAGTTCTCAGAC
TCCAGCCTCCACTGCCTCGAGCCCCCCTGCACCAAGTGGACACTCTCTTCGTTTGCAGAGAAGCACTATG
CTCCTTTCCTCCTGAAACCCAAAGCCAAGGTTGTGGTAATCCTTCTTTTCCTGGGCTTGCTGGGGGTCAG
CCTTTATGGGACCACCCGAGTGAGAGACGGGCTGGACCTCACGGACATTGTTCCCCGGGAAACCAGAGAA
TATGACTTCATAGCTGCCCAGTTCAAGTACTTCTCTTTCTACAACATGTATATAGTCACCCAGAAAGCAG
ACTACCCGAATATCCAGCACCTACTTTACGACCTTCATAAGAGTTTCAGCAATGTGAAGTATGTCATGCT
GGAGGAGAACAAGCAACTTCCCCAAATGTGGCTGCACTACTTTAGAGACTGGCTTCAAGGACTTCAGGAT
GCATTTGACAGTGACTGGGAAACTGGGAGGATCATGCCAAACAATTATAAAAATGGATCAGATGACGGGG
TCCTCGCTTACAAACTCCTGGTGCAGACTGGCAGCCGAGACAAGCCCATCGACATTAGTCAGTTGACTAA
ACAGCGTCTGGTAGACGCAGATGGCATCATTAATCCGAGCGCTTTCTACATCTACCTGACCGCTTGGGTC
AGCAACGACCCTGTAGCTTACGCTGCCTCCCAGGCCAACATCCGGCCTCACCGGCCGGAGTGGGTCCATG
ACAAAGCCGACTACATGCCAGAGACCAGGCTGAGAATCCCAGCAGCAGAGCCCATCGAGTACGCTCAGTT
CCCTTTCTACCTCAACGGCCTACGAGACACCTCAGACTTTGTGGAAGCCATAGAAAAAGTGAGAGTCATC
TGTAACAACTATACGAGCCTGGGACTGTCCAGCTACCCCAATGGCTACCCCTTCCTGTTCTGGGAGCAAT
ACATCAGCCTGCGCCACTGGCTGCTGCTATCCATCAGCGTGGTGCTGGCCTGCACGTTTCTAGTGTGCGC
AGTCTTCCTCCTGAACCCCTGGACGGCCGGGATCATTGTCATGGTCCTGGCTCTGATGACCGTTGAGCTC
TTTGGCATGATGGGCCTCATTGGGATCAAGCTGAGTGCTGTGCCTGTGGTCATCCTGATTGCATCTGTTG
GCATCGGAGTGGAGTTCACCGTCCACGTGGCTTTGGCCTTTCTGACAGCCATTGGGGACAAGAACCACAG
GGCTATGCTCGCTCTGGAACACATGTTTGCTCCCGTTCTGGACGGTGCTGTGTCCACTCTGCTGGGTGTA
CTGATGCTTGCAGGGTCCGAATTTGATTTCATTGTCAGATACTTCTTTGCCGTCCTGGCCATTCTCACCG
TCTTGGGGGTTCTCAATGGACTGGTTCTGCTGCCTGTCCTCTTATCCTTCTTTGGACCGTGTCCTGAGGT
GTCTCCAGCCAATGGCCTAAACCGACTGCCCACTCCTTCGCCTGAGCCGCCTCCAAGTGTCGTCCGGTTT
GCCGTGCCTCCTGGTCACACGAACAATGGGTCTGATTCCTCCGACTCGGAGTACAGCTCTCAGACCACGG
TGTCTGGCATCAGTGAGGAGCTCAGGCAATACGAAGCACAGCAGGGTGCCGGAGGCCCTGCCCACCAAGT
GATTGTGGAAGCCACAGAAAACCCTGTCTTTGCCCGGTCCACTGTGGTCCATCCGGACTCCAGACATCAG
CCTCCCTTGACCCCTCGGCAACAGCCCCACCTGGACTCTGGCTCCTTGTCCCCTGGACGGCAAGGCCAGC
AGCCTCGAAGGGATATGGATGAAAAGACCACCGGTTGGCGTGGTGGTCATGTTGTTGAAGGTCTGGCAGG
CGAACTGGAACAGCTGCGTGCACGTCTGGAACATCATCCGCAGGGTCAGCGTGAACCGTATCCATATGAT
GTTCCAGATTATGCTAGCGAGCTGATTAAGGAGAACATGCACATGAAGCTGTACATGGAGGGCACCGTGG
ACAACCATCACTTCAAGTGCACATCCGAGGGCGAAGGCAAGCCCTACGAGGGCACCCAGACCATGAGAAT
CAAGGTGGTCGAGGGCGGCCCTCTCCCCTTCGCCTTCGACATCCTGGCTACTAGCTTCCTCTACGGCAGC
AAGACCTTCATCAACCACACCCAGGGCATCCCCGACTTCTTCAAGCAGTCCTTCCCTGAGGGCTTCACAT
GGGAGAGAGTCACCACATACGAAGACGGGGGCGTGCTGACCGCTACCCAGGACACCAGCCTCCAGGACGG
CTGCCTCATCTACAACGTCAAGATCAGAGGGGTGAACTTCACATCCAACGGCCCTGTGATGCAGAAGAAA
ACACTCGGCTGGGAGGCCTTCACCGAGACGCTGTACCCCGCTGACGGCGGCCTGGAAGGCAGAAACGACA
TGGCCCTGAAGCTCGTGGGCGGGAGCCATCTGATCGCAAACATCAAGACCACATATAGATCCAAGAAACC
CGCTAAGAACCTCAAGATGCCTGGCGTCTACTATGTGGACTACAGACTGGAAAGAATCAAGGAGGCCAAC
AACGAGACCTACGTCGAGCAGCACGAGGTGGCAGTGGCCAGATACTGCGACCTCCCTAGCAAACTGGGGC
ACAAGCTTAATTAGTCTAGAGGGCCCTATTCTATAGTGTCACCTAAATGCTAGAGCTCGCTGATCAGCCT
CGACTGTGCCTTCTAGTTGCCAGCCATCTGTTGTTTGCCCCTCCCCCGTGCCTTCCTTGACCCTGGAAGG
TGCCACTCCCACTGTCCTTTCCTAATAAAATGAGGAAATTGCATCGCATTGTCTGAGTAGGTGTCATTCT
ATTCTGGGGGGTGGGGTGGGGCAGGACAGCAAGGGGGAGGATTGGGAAGACAATAGCAGGCATGCTGGGG
ATGCGGTGGGCTCTATGGCTTCTGAGGCGGAAAGAACCAGCTGGGGCTCTAGGGGGTATCCCCACGCGCC
CTACCTCTAGCTAGAGCTTGGCGTAATCATGGTCATAGCTGTTTCCTGTGTGAAATTGTTATCCGCTCAC
AATTCCACACAACATACGAGCCGGAAGCATAAAGTGTAAAGCCTGGGGTGCCTAATGAGTGAGCTAACTC
ACATTAATTGCGTTGCGCTCACTGCCCGCTTTCCAGTCGGGAAACCTGTCGTGCCAGCTGCATTAATGAA
TCGGCCAACGCGCGGGGAGAGGCGGTTTGCGTATTGGGCGCTCTTCCGCTTCCTCGCTCACTGACTCGCT
GCGCTCGGTCGTTCGGCTGCGGCGAGCGGTATCAGCTCACTCAAAGGCGGTAATACGGTTATCCACAGAA
TCAGGGGATAACGCAGGAAAGAACATGTGAGCAAAAGGCCAGCAAAAGGCCAGGAACCGTAAAAAGGCCG
CGTTGCTGGCGTTTTTCCATAGGCTCCGCCCCCCTGACGAGCATCACAAAAATCGACGCTCAAGTCAGAG
GTGGCGAAACCCGACAGGACTATAAAGATACCAGGCGTTTCCCCCTGGAAGCTCCCTCGTGCGCTCTCCT
GTTCCGACCCTGCCGCTTACCGGATACCTGTCCGCCTTTCTCCCTTCGGGAAGCGTGGCGCTTTCTCATA
GCTCACGCTGTAGGTATCTCAGTTCGGTGTAGGTCGTTCGCTCCAAGCTGGGCTGTGTGCACGAACCCCC
CGTTCAGCCCGACCGCTGCGCCTTATCCGGTAACTATCGTCTTGAGTCCAACCCGGTAAGACACGACTTA
TCGCCACTGGCAGCAGCCACTGGTAACAGGATTAGCAGAGCGAGGTATGTAGGCGGTGCTACAGAGTTCT
TGAAGTGGTGGCCTAACTACGGCTACACTAGAAGAACAGTATTTGGTATCTGCGCTCTGCTGAAGCCAGT
TACCTTCGGAAAAAGAGTTGGTAGCTCTTGATCCGGCAAACAAACCACCGCTGGTAGCGGTGGTTTTTTT
GTTTGCAAGCAGCAGATTACGCGCAGAAAAAAAGGATCTCAAGAAGATCCTTTGATCTTTTCTACGGGGT
CTGACGCTCAGTGGAACGAAAACTCACGTTAAGGGATTTTGGTCATGAGATTATCAAAAAGGATCTTCAC
CTAGATCCTTTTAAATTAAAAATGAAGTTTTAAATCAATCTAAAGTATATATGAGTAAACTTGGTCTGAC
AGTTACCAATGCTTAATCAGTGAGGCACCTATCTCAGCGATCTGTCTATTTCGTTCATCCATAGTTGCCT
GACTCCCCGTCGTGTAGATAACTACGATACGGGAGGGCTTACCATCTGGCCCCAGTGCTGCAATGATACC
GCGAGACCCACGCTCACCGGCTCCAGATTTATCAGCAATAAACCAGCCAGCCGGAAGGGCCGAGCGCAGA
AGTGGTCCTGCAACTTTATCCGCCTCCATCCAGTCTATTAATTGTTGCCGGGAAGCTAGAGTAAGTAGTT
CGCCAGTTAATAGTTTGCGCAACGTTGTTGCCATTGCTACAGGCATCGTGGTGTCACGCTCGTCGTTTGG
TATGGCTTCATTCAGCTCCGGTTCCCAACGATCAAGGCGAGTTACATGATCCCCCATGTTGTGCAAAAAA
GCGGTTAGCTCCTTCGGTCCTCCGATCGTTGTCAGAAGTAAGTTGGCCGCAGTGTTATCACTCATGGTTA
TGGCAGCACTGCATAATTCTCTTACTGTCATGCCATCCGTAAGATGCTTTTCTGTGACTGGTGAGTACTC
AACCAAGTCATTCTGAGAATAGTGTATGCGGCGACCGAGTTGCTCTTGCCCGGCGTCAATACGGGATAAT
ACCGCGCCACATAGCAGAACTTTAAAAGTGCTCATCATTGGAAAACGTTCTTCGGGGCGAAAACTCTCAA
GGATCTTACCGCTGTTGAGATCCAGTTCGATGTAACCCACTCGTGCACCCAACTGATCTTCAGCATCTTT
TACTTTCACCAGCGTTTCTGGGTGAGCAAAAACAGGAAGGCAAAATGCCGCAAAAAAGGGAATAAGGGCG
ACACGGAAATGTTGAATACTCATACTCTTCCTTTTTCAATATTATTGAAGCATTTATCAGGGTTATTGTC
TCATGAGCGGATACATATTTGAATGTATTTAGAAAAATAAACAAATAGGGGTTCCGCGCACATTTCCCCG
AAAAGTGCCACCTGACGTC
Features (pLannotate 1.2.2; 18 found; start..end, strand, type, name):
     28..80      -  misc_feature   bom (fragment): basis of mobility region from pBR322
    235..614     +  enhancer       CMV enhancer: human cytomegalovirus immediate early enhancer
    687..704     -  promoter       CMV promoter (fragment): human cytomegalovirus (CMV) immediate early promoter
    767..818     +  promoter       CMVd2 promoter: truncated human cytomegalovirus (CMV) immediate early promoter that yields moderately reduced expression relative to the full-length promoter
    814..847     +  LTR            5' LTR (truncated) (fragment): truncated 5' long terminal repeat (LTR) from HIV-1
    863..881     +  promoter       T7 promoter: promoter for bacteriophage T7 RNA polymerase
    904..4704    +  CDS            Ptch1 (fragment): PTC1_MOUSE - Also known as Ptch. Experimental evidence at protein level: Swiss-Prot protein existence level 1. Acts as a receptor for sonic hedgehog (SHH), indian hedgehog (IHH) and desert hedgehog (DHH). Associates with the smoothened protein (SMO) to transduce the hedgehog's proteins signal. Seems to have a tumor suppressor function, as inactivation of this protein is probably a necessary, if not sufficient step for tumorigenesis. From Mus musculus (Mouse).
   4846..5543    +  CDS            TagBFP (fragment): monomeric blue fluorescent protein mammalian codon-optimized
   5560..5578    -  promoter       SP6 promoter: promoter for bacteriophage SP6 RNA polymerase
   5604..5828    +  polyA_signal   bGH poly(A) signal: bovine growth hormone polyadenylation signal
   5832..5853    +  promoter       SV40 promoter (fragment): SV40 enhancer and early promoter
   5936..5952    -  protein_bind   lac operator: The lac repressor binds to the lac operator to inhibit transcription in E. coli. This inhibition can be relieved by adding lactose or isopropyl-β-D-thiogalactopyranoside (IPTG). lac repressor encoded by lacI
   5960..5990    -  promoter       lac promoter: promoter for the E. coli lac operon
   6005..6026    -  protein_bind   CAP binding site: CAP binding activates transcription in the presence of cAMP. E. coli catabolite activator protein
   6039..6131    -  CDS            lacI (fragment): lac repressor; lacI; The lac repressor binds to the lac operator to inhibit transcription in E. coli. This inhibition can be relieved by adding lactose or isopropyl-β-D-thiogalactopyranoside (IPTG).
   6314..6902    -  rep_origin     ori: high-copy-number ColE1/pMB1/pBR322/pUC origin of replication
   7073..7933    -  CDS            AmpR: β-lactamase; bla; confers resistance to ampicillin, carbenicillin, and related antibiotics
   7934..8038    -  promoter       AmpR promoter: bla
