[The description below was written by a language model from this plasmid's Addgene catalogue record and pLannotate feature annotations shown in this document.]
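Description:
pcDNA-h-mmPtch1-B-HA-TagBFP is a mammalian expression plasmid of about 8.1 kb built on the pcDNA-h backbone. It is maintained in E. coli through a high-copy ColE1/pUC-type origin and selected with ampicillin via the β-lactamase gene and its native promoter. Only a very short SV40 promoter fragment is annotated downstream of the expression cassette. No mammalian drug-resistance gene appears in the feature table, so the plasmid seems suited to transient transfection rather than stable selection. Remnants of lac regulatory sequence (lac promoter, operator, CAP site and a lacI fragment) and a bom fragment are backbone carry-over with no evident role in the design.

The payload is a modified mouse Ptch1 coding sequence, the "B" variant, which lacks amino acids 620–643 and is truncated at residue 1291. Ptch1 (Patched1) is the receptor for Hedgehog ligands and acts on Smoothened in that pathway. The open reading frame is driven by the human CMV immediate-early enhancer and promoter and terminated by the bovine growth hormone polyadenylation signal. According to the catalogue entry, the protein carries C-terminal HA and TagBFP tags. The feature table annotates TagBFP downstream of Ptch1 after a short gap, but it does not annotate the HA epitope separately. The HA tag allows antibody detection, and the monomeric blue fluorescent protein allows expressing cells to be identified and the protein's localisation to be followed. T7 and SP6 promoters flank the insert and serve as sequencing primer sites. The insert was assembled by Gibson cloning. The construct was deposited with a study on the structure of Patched and its cholesterol transport-like activity, and its stated purpose is expression of BFP-tagged Ptch1-B.
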