Addgene plasmid #120910: pcDNA-h-mmPtch1-B-HA-TagBFP
Purpose: Expresses BFP tagged Ptch1-B
Depositing lab: Philip Beachy. Publication: Structural Basis for Cholesterol Transport-like Activity of the Hedgehog Receptor Patched. Zhang Y, Bulkley DP, Xin Y, Roberts KJ, Asarnow DE, Sharma A, Myers BR, Cho W, Cheng Y, Beachy PA. Cell. 2018 Nov 15;175(5):1352-1364.e14. doi: 10.1016/j.cell.2018.10.026. Epub 2018 Nov 8. PubMed 30415841.
Backbone
  Vector backbone: pcDNA-h
  Vector type: Mammalian Expression
Growth in bacteria
  Bacterial resistance: Ampicillin, 100 μg/mL
  Growth temperature: 37°C
  Growth strain: DH5alpha
  Copy number: High Copy
Gene/Insert
  Gene/Insert name: Ptch1
  Species: M. musculus (mouse)
  Mutation: deleted amino acids 620-643, truncated at 1291
  GenBank ID: NM_008957.3
  Entrez Gene: Ptch1 (a.k.a. A230106A15Rik, Ptc, Ptc1, Ptch, mes, wig)
  Promoter: CMV
  Tag / fusion protein: HA (C terminal on insert); TagBFP (C terminal on insert)
  Cloning method: Gibson Cloning
  Sequencing primers: 5′ T7; 3′ SP6
Terms and licenses: Academic/Nonprofit Terms; Industry Terms: Not Available to Industry
How to cite: pcDNA-h-mmPtch1-B-HA-TagBFP was a gift from Philip Beachy (Addgene plasmid # 120910 ; http://n2t.net/addgene:120910 ; RRID:Addgene_120910)
